>Addgene plasmid #141538 | TFORF0167 | depositor full sequence | sequence record 276750 | Full Sequence
TTAATGTAGTCTTATGCAATACTCTTGTAGTCTTGCAACATGGTAACGATGAGTTAGCAACATGCCTTAC
AAGGAGAGAAAAAGCACCGTGCATGCCGATTGGTGGAAGTAAGGTGGTACGATCGTGCCTTATTAGGAAG
GCAACAGACGGGTCTGACATGGATTGGACGAACCACTGAATTGCCGCATTGCAGAGATATTGTATTTAAG
TGCCTAGCTCGATACATAAACGGGTCTCTCTGGTTAGACCAGATCTGAGCCTGGGAGCTCTCTGGCTAAC
TAGGGAACCCACTGCTTAAGCCTCAATAAAGCTTGCCTTGAGTGCTTCAAGTAGTGTGTGCCCGTCTGTT
GTGTGACTCTGGTAACTAGAGATCCCTCAGACCCTTTTAGTCAGTGTGGAAAATCTCTAGCAGTGGCGCC
CGAACAGGGACTTGAAAGCGAAAGGGAAACCAGAGGAGCTCTCTCGACGCAGGACTCGGCTTGCTGAAGC
GCGCACGGCAAGAGGCGAGGGGCGGCGACTGGTGAGTACGCCAAAAATTTTGACTAGCGGAGGCTAGAAG
GAGAGAGATGGGTGCGAGAGCGTCAGTATTAAGCGGGGGAGAATTAGATCGCGATGGGAAAAAATTCGGT
TAAGGCCAGGGGGAAAGAAAAAATATAAATTAAAACATATAGTATGGGCAAGCAGGGAGCTAGAACGATT
CGCAGTTAATCCTGGCCTGTTAGAAACATCAGAAGGCTGTAGACAAATACTGGGACAGCTACAACCATCC
CTTCAGACAGGATCAGAAGAACTTAGATCATTATATAATACAGTAGCAACCCTCTATTGTGTGCATCAAA
GGATAGAGATAAAAGACACCAAGGAAGCTTTAGACAAGATAGAGGAAGAGCAAAACAAAAGTAAGACCAC
CGCACAGCAAGCGGCCGCTGATCTTCAGACCTGGAGGAGGAGATATGAGGGACAATTGGAGAAGTGAATT
ATATAAATATAAAGTAGTAAAAATTGAACCATTAGGAGTAGCACCCACCAAGGCAAAGAGAAGAGTGGTG
CAGAGAGAAAAAAGAGCAGTGGGAATAGGAGCTTTGTTCCTTGGGTTCTTGGGAGCAGCAGGAAGCACTA
TGGGCGCAGCGTCAATGACGCTGACGGTACAGGCCAGACAATTATTGTCTGGTATAGTGCAGCAGCAGAA
CAATTTGCTGAGGGCTATTGAGGCGCAACAGCATCTGTTGCAACTCACAGTCTGGGGCATCAAGCAGCTC
CAGGCAAGAATCCTGGCTGTGGAAAGATACCTAAAGGATCAACAGCTCCTGGGGATTTGGGGTTGCTCTG
GAAAACTCATTTGCACCACTGCTGTGCCTTGGAATGCTAGTTGGAGTAATAAATCTCTGGAACAGATTTG
GAATCACACGACCTGGATGGAGTGGGACAGAGAAATTAACAATTACACAAGCTTAATACACTCCTTAATT
GAAGAATCGCAAAACCAGCAAGAAAAGAATGAACAAGAATTATTGGAATTAGATAAATGGGCAAGTTTGT
GGAATTGGTTTAACATAACAAATTGGCTGTGGTATATAAAATTATTCATAATGATAGTAGGAGGCTTGGT
AGGTTTAAGAATAGTTTTTGCTGTACTTTCTATAGTGAATAGAGTTAGGCAGGGATATTCACCATTATCG
TTTCAGACCCACCTCCCAACCCCGAGGGGACCCATGCATTGCATCTCAATTAGTCAGCAACCAGGTGTGG
AAAGTCCCCAGGCTCCCCAGCAGGCAGAAGTATGCAAAGCATGCGTCTCAATTAGTCAGCAACCATAGTC
CCGCCCCTAACTCCGCCCATCCCGCCCCTAACTCCGCCCAGTTCCGCCCATTCTCCGCCCCATGGCTGAC
TAATTTTTTTTATTTATGCAGAGGCCGAGGCCGCCTCGGCCTCTGAGCTATTCCAGAAGTAGTGAGGAGG
CTTTTTTGGAGGCCTAGGCTTTTGCAAAAAGCTTTCTAGAGGTACCACCGGAGCTTACCATGACCGAGTA
CAAGCCCACGGTGCGCCTCGCCACCCGCGACGACGTCCCCAGGGCCGTACGCACCCTCGCCGCCGCGTTC
GCCGACTACCCCGCCACGCGCCACACCGTCGATCCGGACCGCCACATCGAGCGGGTCACCGAGCTGCAAG
AACTCTTCCTCACGCGCGTCGGGCTCGACATCGGCAAGGTGTGGGTCGCGGACGACGGCGCCGCCGTGGC
GGTCTGGACCACGCCGGAGAGCGTCGAAGCGGGGGCGGTGTTCGCCGAGATCGGCCCGCGCATGGCCGAG
TTGAGCGGTTCCCGGCTGGCCGCGCAGCAACAGATGGAAGGCCTCCTGGCGCCGCACCGGCCCAAGGAGC
CCGCGTGGTTCCTGGCCACCGTCGGCGTCTCGCCCGACCACCAGGGCAAGGGTCTGGGCAGCGCCGTCGT
GCTCCCCGGAGTGGAGGCGGCCGAGCGCGCCGGGGTGCCCGCCTTCCTGGAGACCTCCGCGCCCCGCAAC
CTCCCCTTCTACGAGCGGCTCGGCTTCACCGTCACCGCCGACGTCGAGGTGCCCGAAGGACCGCGCACCT
GGTGCATGACCCGCAAGCCCGGTGCCAGTTAACGAATTCTAGATCTTGAGACAAATGGCAGTATTCATCC
ACAATTTTAAAAGAAAAGGGGGGATTGGGGGGTACAGTGCAGGGGAAAGAATAGTAGACATAATAGCAAC
AGACATACAAACTAAAGAATTACAAAAACAAATTACAAAAATTCAAAATTTTCGGGTTTATTACAGGGAC
AGCAGAGATCCACTTTGGCGCCGGCTCGAGGCCTGCAGGTGCAAAGATGGATAAAGTTTTAAACAGAGAG
GAATCTTTGCAGCTAATGGACCTTCTAGGTCTTGAAAGGAGTGGGAATTGGCTCCGGTGCCCGTCAGTGG
GCAGAGCGCACATCGCCCACAGTCCCCGAGAAGTTGGGGGGAGGGGTCGGCAATTGAACCGGTGCCTAGA
GAAGGTGGCGCGGGGTAAACTGGGAAAGTGATGTCGTGTACTGGCTCCGCCTTTTTCCCGAGGGTGGGGG
AGAACCGTATATAAGTGCAGTAGTCGCCGTGAACGTTCTTTTTCGCAACGGGTTTGCCGCCAGAACACAG
GTAAGTGCCGTGTGTGGTTCCCGCGGGCCTGGCCTCTTTACGGGTTATGGCCCTTGCGTGCCTTGAATTA
CTTCCACCTGGCTGCAGTACGTGATTCTTGATCCCGAGCTTCGGGTTGGAAGTGGGTGGGAGAGTTCGAG
GCCTTGCGCTTAAGGAGCCCCTTCGCCTCGTGCTTGAGTTGAGGCCTGGCCTGGGCGCTGGGGCCGCCGC
GTGCGAATCTGGTGGCACCTTCGCGCCTGTCTCGCTGCTTTCGATAAGTCTCTAGCCATTTAAAATTTTT
GATGACCTGCTGCGACGCTTTTTTTCTGGCAAGATAGTCTTGTAAATGCGGGCCAAGATCTGCACACTGG
TATTTCGGTTTTTGGGGCCGCGGGCGGCGACGGGGCCCGTGCGTCCCAGCGCACATGTTCGGCGAGGCGG
GGCCTGCGAGCGCGGCCACCGAGAATCGGACGGGGGTAGTCTCAAGCTGGCCGGCCTGCTCTGGTGCCTG
GCCTCGCGCCGCCGTGTATCGCCCCGCCCTGGGCGGCAAGGCTGGCCCGGTCGGCACCAGTTGCGTGAGC
GGAAAGATGGCCGCTTCCCGGCCCTGCTGCAGGGAGCTCAAAATGGAGGACGCGGCGCTCGGGAGAGCGG
GCGGGTGAGTCACCCACACAAAGGAAAAGGGCCTTTCCGTCCTCAGCCGTCGCTTCATGTGACTCCACGG
AGTACCGGGCGCCGTCCAGGCACCTCGATTAGTTCTCGAGCTTTTGGAGTACGTCGTCTTTAGGTTGGGG
GGAGGGGTTTTATGCGATGGAGTTTCCCCACACTGAGTGGGTGGAGACTGAAGTTAGGCCAGCTTGGCAC
TTGATGTAATTCTCCTTGGAATTTGCCCTTTTTGAGTTTGGATCTTGGTTCATTCTCAAGCCTCAGACAG
TGGTTCAAAGTTTTTTTCTTCCATTTCAGGTGTCGTGAGGCTAGCACCGCCACCATGTCGATGCTGCCGT
CGTTTGGCTTTACGCAGGAGCAAGTGGCGTGCGTGTGCGAGGTTCTGCAGCAAGGCGGAAACCTGGAGCG
CCTGGGCAGGTTCCTGTGGTCACTGCCCGCCTGCGACCACCTGCACAAGAACGAGAGCGTACTCAAGGCC
AAGGCGGTGGTCGCCTTCCACCGCGGCAACTTCCGTGAGCTCTACAAGATCCTGGAGAGCCACCAGTTCT
CGCCTCACAACCACCCCAAACTGCAGCAACTGTGGCTGAAGGCGCATTACGTGGAGGCCGAGAAGCTGCG
CGGCCGACCCCTGGGCGCCGTGGGCAAATATCGGGTGCGCCGAAAATTTCCACTGCCGCGCACCATCTGG
GACGGCGAGGAGACCAGCTACTGC
[150 nt withheld, positions 4505-4654]
GCCGCGGAGGCCAAGGAAAGGGAGAACACCGAAAACAATAACTCCTCCTCCAACAAGCAGAACCAACTCT
CTCCTCTGGAAGGGGGCAAGCCGCTCATGTCCAGCTCAGAAGAGGAATTCTCACCTCCCCAAAGTCCAGA
CCAGAACTCGGTCCTTCTGCTGCAGGGCAATATGGGCCACGCCAGGAGCTCAAACTATTCTCTCCCGGGC
TTAACAGCCTCGCAGCCCAGTCACGGCCTGCAGACCCACCAGCATCAGCTCCAAGACTCTCTGCTCGGCC
CCCTCACCTCCAGTCTGGTGGACTTGGGGTCCTAGTAATGAACTAGTCCGTAACTTGAAAGTATTTCGAT
TTCTTGGCTTTATATATCTTGTGGAAAGGACGAGCGAGCGTCACACATGTCCTGGCCACGCGTTAAGTCG
ACAATCAACCTCTGGATTACAAAATTTGTGAAAGATTGACTGGTATTCTTAACTATGTTGCTCCTTTTAC
GCTATGTGGATACGCTGCTTTAATGCCTTTGTATCATGCTATTGCTTCCCGTATGGCTTTCATTTTCTCC
TCCTTGTATAAATCCTGGTTGCTGTCTCTTTATGAGGAGTTGTGGCCCGTTGTCAGGCAACGTGGCGTGG
TGTGCACTGTGTTTGCTGACGCAACCCCCACTGGTTGGGGCATTGCCACCACCTGTCAGCTCCTTTCCGG
GACTTTCGCTTTCCCCCTCCCTATTGCCACGGCGGAACTCATCGCCGCCTGCCTTGCCCGCTGCTGGACA
GGGGCTCGGCTGTTGGGCACTGACAATTCCGTGGTGTTGTCGGGGAAATCATCGTCCTTTCCTTGGCTGC
TCGCCTGTGTTGCCACCTGGATTCTGCGCGGGACGTCCTTCTGCTACGTCCCTTCGGCCCTCAATCCAGC
GGACCTTCCTTCCCGCGGCCTGCTGCCGGCTCTGCGGCCTCTTCCGCGTCTTCGCCTTCGCCCTCAGACG
AGTCGGATCTCCCTTTGGGCCGCCTCCCCGCGTCGACTTTAAGACCAATGACTTACAAGGCAGCTGTAGA
TCTTAGCCACTTTTTAAAAGAAAAGGGGGGACTGGAAGGGCTAATTCACTCCCAACGAAGACAAGATCTG
CTTTTTGCTTGTACTGGGTCTCTCTGGTTAGACCAGATCTGAGCCTGGGAGCTCTCTGGCTAACTAGGGA
ACCCACTGCTTAAGCCTCAATAAAGCTTGCCTTGAGTGCTTCAAGTAGTGTGTGCCCGTCTGTTGTGTGA
CTCTGGTAACTAGAGATCCCTCAGACCCTTTTAGTCAGTGTGGAAAATCTCTAGCAGTACGTATAGTAGT
TCATGTCATCTTATTATTCAGTATTTATAACTTGCAAAGAAATGAATATCAGAGAGTGAGAGGAACTTGT
TTATTGCAGCTTATAATGGTTACAAATAAAGCAATAGCATCACAAATTTCACAAATAAAGCATTTTTTTC
ACTGCATTCTAGTTGTGGTTTGTCCAAACTCATCAATGTATCTTATCATGTCTGGCTCTAGCTATCCCGC
CCCTAACTCCGCCCATCCCGCCCCTAACTCCGCCCAGTTCCGCCCATTCTCCGCCCCATGGCTGACTAAT
TTTTTTTATTTATGCAGAGGCCGAGGCCGCCTCGGCCTCTGAGCTATTCCAGAAGTAGTGAGGAGGCTTT
TTTGGAGGCCTAGGGACGTACCCAATTCGCCCTATAGTGAGTCGTATTACGCGCGCTCACTGGCCGTCGT
TTTACAACGTCGTGACTGGGAAAACCCTGGCGTTACCCAACTTAATCGCCTTGCAGCACATCCCCCTTTC
GCCAGCTGGCGTAATAGCGAAGAGGCCCGCACCGATCGCCCTTCCCAACAGTTGCGCAGCCTGAATGGCG
AATGGG
[124 nt withheld, positions 6551-6674]
C
[91 nt withheld, positions 6676-6766]
A
[49 nt withheld, positions 6768-6816]
CCTTTGACGTTGGAGTCCACGTTCTTT
[37 nt withheld, positions 6844-6880]
ACCCTATCTCGGTCTATTCTTTTGATTTATAAGGGATTTTGCCGATTTCGGCCTATTGGTTAAAAAATGA
GCTGATTTAACAAAAATTTAACGCGAATTTTAACAAAATATTAACGCTTACAATTTAGGTGGCACTTTTC
GGGGAAATGTGCGCGGAACCCCTATTTGTTTATTTTTCTAAATACATTCAAATATGTATCCGCTCATGAG
ACAATAACCCTGATAAATGCTTCAATAATATTGAAAAAGGAAGAGTATGAGTATTCAACATTTCCGTGTC
GCCCTTATTCCCTTTTTTGCGGCATTTTGCCTTCCTGTTTTTGCTCACCCAGAAACGCTGGTGAAAGTAA
AAGATGCTGAAGATCAGTTGGGTGCACGAGTGGGTTACATCGAACTGGATCTCAACAGCGGTAAGATCCT
TGAGAGTTTTCGCCCCGAAGAACGTTTTCCAATGATGAGCACTTTTAAAGTTCTGCTATGTGGCGCGGTA
TTATCCCGTATTGACGCCGGGCAAGAGCAACTCGGTCGCCGCATACACTATTCTCAGAATGACTTGGTTG
AGTACTCACCAGTCACAGAAAAGCATCTTACGGATGGCATGACAGTAAGAGAATTATGCAGTGCTGCCAT
AACCATGAGTGATAACACTGCGGCCAACTTACTTCTGACAACGATCGGAGGACCGAAGGAGCTAACCGCT
TTTTTGCACAACATGGGGGATCATGTAACTCGCCTTGATCGTTGGGAACCGGAGCTGAATGAAGCCATAC
CAAACGACGAGCGTGACACCACGATGCCTGTAGCAATGGCAACAACGTTGCGCAAACTATTAACTGGCGA
ACTACTTACTCTAGCTTCCCGGCAACAATTAATAGACTGGATGGAGGCGGATAAAGTTGCAGGACCACTT
CTGCGCTCGGCCCTTCCGGCTGGCTGGTTTATTGCTGATAAATCTGGAGCCGGTGAGCGTGGGTCTCGCG
GTATCATTGCAGCACTGGGGCCAGATGGTAAGCCCTCCCGTATCGTAGTTATCTACACGACGGGGAGTCA
GGCAACTATGGATGAACGAAATAGACAGATCGCTGAGATAGGTGCCTCACTGATTAAGCATTGGTAACTG
TCAGACCAAGTTTACTCATATATACTTTAGATTGATTTAAAACTTCATTTTTAATTTAAAAGGATCTAGG
TGAAGATCCTTTTTGATAATCTCATGACCAAAATCCCTTAACGTGAGTTTTCGTTCCACTGAGCGTCAGA
CCCCGTAGAAAAGATCAAAGGATCTTCTTGAGATCCTTTTTTTCTGCGCGTAATCTGCTGCTTGCAAACA
AAAAAACCACCGCTACCAGCGGTGGTTTGTTTGCCGGATCAAGAGCTACCAACTCTTTTTCCGAAGGTAA
CTGGCTTCAGCAGAGCGCAGATACCAAATACTGTTCTTCTAGTGTAGCCGTAGTTAGGCCACCACTTCAA
GAACTCTGTAGCACCGCCTACATACCTCGCTCTGCTAATCCTGTTACCAGTGGCTGCTGCCAGTGGCGAT
AAGTCGTGTCTTACCGGGTTGGACTCAAGACGATAGTTACCGGATAAGGCGCAGCGGTCGGGCTGAACGG
GGGGTTCGTGCACACAGCCCAGCTTGGAGCGAACGACCTACACCGAACTGAGATACCTACAGCGTGAGCT
ATGAGAAAGCGCCACGCTTCCCGAAGGGAGAAAGGCGGACAGGTATCCGGTAAGCGGCAGGGTCGGAACA
GGAGAGCGCACGAGGGAGCTTCCAGGGGGAAACGCCTGGTATCTTTATAGTCCTGTCGGGTTTCGCCACC
TCTGACTTGAGCGTCGATTTTTGTGATGCTCGTCAGGGGGGCGGAGCCTATGGAAAAACGCCAGCAACGC
GGCCTTTTTACGGTTCCTGGCCTTTTGCTGGCCTTTTGCTCACATGTTCTTTCCTGCGTTATCCCCTGAT
TCTGTGGATAACCGTATTACCGCCTTTGAGTGAGCTGATACCGCTCGCCGCAGCCGAACGACCGAGCGCA
GCGAGTCAGTGAGCGAGGAAGCGGAAGAGCGCCCAATACGCAAACCGCCTCTCCCCGCGCGTTGGCCGAT
TCATTAATGCAGCTGGCACGACAGGTTTCCCGACTGGAAAGCGGGCAGTGAGCGCAACGCAATTAATGTG
AGTTAGCTCACTCATTAGGCACCCCAGGCTTTACACTTTATGCTTCCGGCTCGTATGTTGTGTGGAATTG
TGAGCGGATAACAATTTCACACAGGAAACAGCTATGACCATGATTACGCCAAGCGCGCAATTAACCCTCA
CTAAAGGGAACAAAAGCTGGAGCTGCAAGC
Features (pLannotate 1.2.2; 31 found; start..end, strand, type, name):
      5..231     +  promoter       RSV promoter: Rous sarcoma virus enhancer/promoter
    232..412     +  LTR            5' LTR (truncated): truncated 5' long terminal repeat (LTR) from HIV-1
    459..584     +  misc_feature   HIV-1 Ψ: packaging signal of human immunodeficiency virus type 1
    568..931     +  CDS            HIV-1 gag (fragment): gag protein from human immunodeficiency virus 1; gag
   1077..1310    +  misc_feature   RRE: The Rev response element (RRE) of HIV-1 allows for Rev-dependent mRNA export from the nucleus to the cytoplasm.
   1687..1713    +  CDS            Rev (fragment): human immunodeficiency virus 1 (HIV-1) Rev protein; rev; enhances nuclear export of unspliced and incompletely spliced viral mRNAs
   1720..1743    +  promoter       SV40 promoter (fragment): SV40 early promoter
   1744..1815    +  promoter       SV40 promoter (fragment): SV40 enhancer and early promoter
   1839..1974    +  rep_origin     SV40 ori: SV40 origin of replication
   2020..2616    +  CDS            PuroR (fragment): puromycin N-acetyltransferase; pac from Streptomyces; confers resistance to puromycin
   2665..2782    +  misc_feature   cPPT/CTS: central polypurine tract and central termination sequence of HIV-1
   2847..2913    +  CDS            small t antigen (fragment): SV40 (simian virus 40) small t antigen
   2920..4098    +  promoter       EF-1α promoter: strong constitutive promoter for human elongation factor EF-1α
   4115..4966    +  CDS            SIX1 (sequence partly withheld): SIX1_HUMAN - Experimental evidence at protein level: Swiss-Prot protein existence level 1. Transcription factor that is involved in the regulation of cell proliferation, apoptosis and embryonic development (By similarity). Plays an important role in the development of several organs, including kidney, muscle and inner ear (By similarity). Depending on context, functions as transcriptional repressor or activator (By similarity). Lacks an activation domain, and requires interaction with EYA family members for transcription activation (PubMed:15141091). Mediates nuclear translocation of EYA1 and
   4982..5035    +  promoter       U6 promoter (fragment): RNA polymerase III promoter for human U6 snRNA
   5077..5665    +  misc_feature   WPRE: woodchuck hepatitis virus posttranscriptional regulatory element
   5716..5735    +  misc_feature   cPPT/CTS (fragment): central polypurine tract and central termination sequence of HIV-1
   5737..5970    +  LTR            3' LTR (ΔU3): self-inactivating 3' long terminal repeat (LTR) from HIV-1
   6048..6169    +  polyA_signal   SV40 poly(A) signal: SV40 polyadenylation signal
   6209..6344    +  rep_origin     SV40 ori: SV40 origin of replication
   6365..6383    -  promoter       T7 promoter: promoter for bacteriophage T7 RNA polymerase
   6391..6546    +  CDS            lacZα (fragment): LacZα fragment of β-galactosidase; lacZ fragment
   6551..6979    +  rep_origin     f1 ori (sequence partly withheld): f1 bacteriophage origin of replication; arrow indicates direction of (+) strand synthesis
   7032..7136    +  promoter       AmpR promoter: bla
   7137..7997    +  CDS            AmpR: β-lactamase; bla; confers resistance to ampicillin, carbenicillin, and related antibiotics
   8168..8756    +  rep_origin     ori: high-copy-number ColE1/pMB1/pBR322/pUC origin of replication
   8939..9031    +  CDS            lacI (fragment): lac repressor; lacI; The lac repressor binds to the lac operator to inhibit transcription in E. coli. This inhibition can be relieved by adding lactose or isopropyl-β-D-thiogalactopyranoside (IPTG).
   9044..9065    +  protein_bind   CAP binding site: CAP binding activates transcription in the presence of cAMP. E. coli catabolite activator protein
   9080..9110    +  promoter       lac promoter: promoter for the E. coli lac operon
   9118..9134    +  protein_bind   lac operator: The lac repressor binds to the lac operator to inhibit transcription in E. coli. This inhibition can be relieved by adding lactose or isopropyl-β-D-thiogalactopyranoside (IPTG). lac repressor encoded by lacI
   9179..9197    +  promoter       T3 promoter: promoter for bacteriophage T3 RNA polymerase
