[The description below was written by a language model from this plasmid's Addgene catalogue record and pLannotate feature annotations shown in this document.]
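Description:
TFORF0167 is a third-generation, self-inactivating lentiviral expression plasmid built on the pLX_TRC317 backbone for overexpressing the human transcription factor SIX1 in mammalian cells. It is maintained in E. coli through a high-copy ColE1/pUC-type origin with ampicillin resistance (AmpR), and also carries an f1 origin and remnants of a lac/lacZα cloning region flanked by T7 and T3 promoters. Because lentiviral repeats can recombine during propagation, the depositor cautions that several colonies should be checked.

The viral genome is transcribed from an RSV promoter fused to a truncated HIV-1 5' LTR, followed by the Ψ packaging signal with a partial gag sequence and the Rev response element. It ends in a ΔU3 3' LTR, which inactivates the LTR promoter after integration, and an SV40 polyadenylation signal lies just downstream. Within this unit, an SV40 early promoter drives the puromycin N-acetyltransferase gene for selecting transduced cells. A cPPT/CTS element aids nuclear import of the preintegration complex. The EF-1α promoter then drives the SIX1 ORF, which was made by gene synthesis and corresponds to the reference transcript noted by the depositor. A WPRE downstream enhances transcript stability and expression. The catalogue entry states that the construct carries a unique 24-bp barcode. This barcode is not annotated as a feature in the table, which shows only a short U6 promoter fragment between the ORF and the WPRE.

The plasmid belongs to a barcoded transcription factor ORF collection. The barcode allows each factor to be identified in pooled overexpression screens, such as those exploring directed differentiation of cells.
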