Addgene plasmid #141538: TFORF0167
Purpose: Lentiviral vector for overexpressing the SIX1 transcription factor ORF with a unique 24-bp barcode. Barcodes facilitate identification of transcription factors in pooled screens.
Depositing lab: Feng Zhang. Depositing organization: Broad Institute. Publication: A transcription factor atlas of directed differentiation. Joung J, Ma S, Tay T, Geiger-Schuller KR, Kirchgatterer PC, Verdine VK, Guo B, Arias-Garcia MA, Allen WE, Singh A, Kuksenko O, Abudayyeh OO, Gootenberg JS, Fu Z, Macrae RK, Buenrostro JD, Regev A, Zhang F. Cell. 2023 Jan 5;186(1):209-229.e26. doi: 10.1016/j.cell.2022.11.026. PubMed 36608654.
Backbone
  Vector backbone: pLX_TRC317
  Backbone manufacturer: Broad Institute Genetic Perturbation Platform
  Backbone size w/o insert (bp): 8264
  Vector type: Mammalian Expression, Lentiviral
  Selectable markers: Puromycin
Growth in bacteria
  Bacterial resistance: Ampicillin, 100 μg/mL
  Growth temperature: 37°C
  Growth strain: NEB Stable
  Copy number: High Copy
Gene/Insert
  Gene/Insert name: SIX1
  Species: H. sapiens (human)
  Insert size (bp): 956
  Entrez Gene: SIX1 (a.k.a. BOS3, DFNA23, TIP39)
  Promoter: EF1a
  Cloning method: Unknown
  Sequencing primers: 5′ GGGTGGAGACTGAAGTTAGGCCAG; 3′ CACATAGCGTAAAAGGAGCAACATAG
Terms and licenses: Academic/Nonprofit Terms; Industry Terms: Not Available to Industry
Depositor comments: NM_005982,ENST00000247182 . The transcription factor ORF portion of this plasmid was synthesized by Genewiz. Please test multiple small colonies in case of plasmid recombination. To make this collection available in a timely manner, a portion of this collection was not fully sequenced by Addgene. If an Addgene verified full plasmid sequence is not available, please contact us prior to placing an order to request the full sequence.
How to cite: TFORF0167 was a gift from Feng Zhang (Addgene plasmid # 141538 ; http://n2t.net/addgene:141538 ; RRID:Addgene_141538)
