>Addgene plasmid #141538 | TFORF0167 | depositor partial sequence | sequence record 276751 | Insert
ACCGCCACCATGTCGATGCTGCCGTCGTTTGGCTTTACGCAGGAGCAAGTGGCGTGCGTGTGCGAGGTTC
TGCAGCAAGGCGGAAACCTGGAGCGCCTGGGCAGGTTCCTGTGGTCACTGCCCGCCTGCGACCACCTGCA
CAAGAACGAGAGCGTACTCAAGGCCAAGGCGGTGGTCGCCTTCCACCGCGGCAACTTCCGTGAGCTCTAC
AAGATCCTGGAGAGCCACCAGTTCTCGCCTCACAACCACCCCAAACTGCAGCAACTGTGGCTGAAGGCGC
ATTACGTGGAGGCCGAGAAGCTGCGCGGCCGACCCCTGGGCGCCGTGGGCAAATATCGGGTGCGCCGAAA
ATTTCCACTGCCGCGCACCATCTGGGACGGCGAGGAGACCAGCTACTGC
[150 nt withheld, positions 400-549]
GCCGCGGAGGCCAAGGAAAGGGAGAACACCGAAAACAATAACTCCTCCTCCAACAAGCAGAACCAACTCT
CTCCTCTGGAAGGGGGCAAGCCGCTCATGTCCAGCTCAGAAGAGGAATTCTCACCTCCCCAAAGTCCAGA
CCAGAACTCGGTCCTTCTGCTGCAGGGCAATATGGGCCACGCCAGGAGCTCAAACTATTCTCTCCCGGGC
TTAACAGCCTCGCAGCCCAGTCACGGCCTGCAGACCCACCAGCATCAGCTCCAAGACTCTCTGCTCGGCC
CCCTCACCTCCAGTCTGGTGGACTTGGGGTCCTAGTAATGAACTAGTCCGTAACTTGAAAGTATTTCGAT
TTCTTGGCTTTATATATCTTGTGGAAAGGACGAGCGAGCGTCACACATGTCCTGGCC
