>Addgene plasmid #141538 | TFORF0167 | depositor partial sequence | sequence record 276752 | Barcode
GCGAGCGTCACACATGTCCTGGCC
