>Addgene plasmid #141538 | TFORF0167 | addgene partial sequence | sequence record 353758 | WPRE-R 5'-CATAGCGTAAAAGGAGCAACA-3'
TGGGCGCCGTGGGCAAATATCGGGTGCGCCGAAAATTTCCACTGCCGCGCACCATCTGGGACGGCGAGGA
GACCAGCTACTGC
[150 nt withheld, positions 84-233]
GCCGCGGAGGCCAAGGAAAGGGAGAACACCGAAAACAATAACTCCTCCTCCAACAAGCAGAACCAACTCT
CTCCTCTGGAAGGGGGCAAGCCGCTCATGTCCAGCTCAGAAGAGGAATTCTCACCTCCCCAAAGTCCAGA
CCAGAACTCGGTCCTTCTGCTGCAGGGCAATATGGGCCACGCCAGGAGCTCAAACTATTCTCTCCCGGGC
TTAACAGCCTCGCAGCCCAGTCACGGCCTGCAGACCCACCAGCATCAGCTCCAAGACTCTCTGCTCGGCC
CCCTCACCTCCAGTCTGGTGGACTTGGGGTCCTAGTAATGAACTAGTCCGTAACTTGAAAGTATTTCGAT
TTCTTGGCTTTATATATCTTGTGGAAAGGACGAGCGAGCGTCACACATGTCCTGGCCACGCGTTAAGTCG
ACAATCAACCTCTGGATTACAAAAT
